>Addgene plasmid #188773 | pHR-UCOE-EF1a-Zim3-dCas9-loxP-P2A-EGFP-loxP | addgene full sequence | sequence record 374760 | Addgene NGS Result
CTCTCCCCGCGCGTTGGCCGATTCATTAATGCAGCTGTGGAATGTGTGTCAGTTAGGGTGTGGAAAGTCC
CCAGGCTCCCCAGCAGGCAGAAGTATGCAAAGCATGCATCTCAATTAGTCAGCAACCAGGTGTGGAAAGT
CCCCAGGCTCCCCAGCAGGCAGAAGTATGCAAAGCATGCATCTCAATTAGTCAGCAACCATAGTCCCGCC
CCTAACTCCGCCCATCCCGCCCCTAACTCCGCCCAGTTCCGCCCATTCTCCGCCCCATGGCTGACTAATT
TTTTTTATTTATGCAGAGGCCGAGGCCGCCTCGGCCTCTGAGCTATTCCAGAAGTAGTGAGGAGGCTTTT
TTGGAGGCCTAGGCTTTTGCAAAAAGCTTGGACACAAGACAGGCTTGCGAGATATGTTTGAGAATACCAC
TTTATCCCGCGTCAGGGAGAGGCAGTGCGTAAAAAGACGCGGACTCATGTGAAATACTGGTTTTTAGTGC
GCCAGATCTCTATAATCTCGCGCAACCTATTTTCCCCTCGAACACTTTTTAAGCCGTAGATAAACAGGCT
GGGACACTTCACATGAGCGAAAAATACATCGTCACCTGGGACATGTTGCAGATCCATGCACGTAAACTCG
CAAGCCGACTGATGCCTTCTGAACAATGGAAAGGCATTATTGCCGTAAGCCGTGGCGGTCTGTACCGGGT
GCGTTACTGGCGCGTGAACTGGGTATTCGTCATGTCGATACCGTTTGTATTTCCAGCTACGATCACGACA
ACCAGCGCGAGCTTAAAGTGCTGAAACGCGCAGAAGGCGATGGCGAAGGCTTCATCGTTATTGATGACCT
GGTGGATACCGGTGGTACTGCGGTTGCGATTCGTGAAATGTATCCAAAAGCGCACTTTGTCACCATCTTC
GCAAAACCGGCTGGTCGTCCGCTGGTTGATGACTATGTTGTTGATATCCCGCAAGATACCTGGATTGAAC
AGCCGTGGGATATGGGCGTCGTATTCGTCCCGCCAATCTCCGGTCGCTAATCTTTTCAACGCCTGGCACT
GCCGGGCGTTGTTCTTTTTAACTTCAGGCGGGTTACAATAGTTTCCAGTAAGTATTCTGGAGGCTGCATC
CATGACACAGGCAAACCTGAGCGAAACCCTGTTCAAACCCCGCTTTAAACATCCTGAAACCTCGACGCTA
GTCCGCCGCTTTAATCACGGCGCACAACCGCCTGTGCAGTCGGCCCTTGATGGTAAAACCATCCCTCACT
GGTATCGCATGATTAACCGTCTGATGTGGATCTGGCGCGGCATTGACCCACGCGAAATCCTCGACGTCCA
GGCACGTATTGTGATGAGCGATGCCGAACGTACCGACGATGATTTATACGATACGGTGATTGGCTACCGT
GGCGGCAACTGGATTTATGAGTGGGCCCCGGATCTTTGTGAAGGAACCTTACTTCTGTGGTGTGACATAA
TTGGACAAACTACCTACAGAGATTTAAAGCTCTAAGGTAAATATAAAATTTTTAAGTGTATAATGTGTTA
AACTACTGATTCTAATTGTTTGTGTATTTTAGATTCCAACCTATGGAACTGATGAATGGGAGCAGTGGTG
GAATGCCTTTAATGAGGAAAACCTGTTTTGCTCAGAAGAAATGCCATCTAGTGATGATGAGGCTACTGCT
GACTCTCAACATTCTACTCCTCCAAAAAAGAAGAGAAAGGTAGAAGACCCCAAGGACTTTCCTTCAGAAT
TGCTAAGTTTTTTGAGTCATGCTGTGTTTAGTAATAGAACTCTTGCTTGCTTTGCTATTTACACCACAAA
GGAAAAAGCTGCACTGCTATACAAGAAAATTATGGAAAAATATTCTGTAACCTTTATAAGTAGGCATAAC
AGTTATAATCATAACATACTGTTTTTTCTTACTCCACACAGGCATAGAGTGTCTGCTATTAATAACTATG
CTCAAAAATTGTGTACCTTTAGCTTTTTAATTTGTAAAGGGGTTAATAAGGAATATTTGATGTATAGTGC
CTTGACTAGAGATCATAATCAGCCATACCACATTTGTAGAGGTTTTACTTGCTTTAAAAAACCTCCCACA
CCTCCCCCTGAACCTGAAACATAAAATGAATGCAATTGTTGTTGTTAACTTGTTTATTGCAGCTTATAAT
GGTTACAAATAAAGCAATAGCATCACAAATTTCACAAATAAAGCATTTTTTTCACTGCATTCTAGTTGTG
GTTTGTCCAAACTCATCAATGTATCTTATCATGTCTGGATCAACTGGATAACTCAAGCTAACCAAAATCA
TCCCAAACTTCCCACCCCATACCCTATTACCACTGCCAATTACCTGTGGTTTCATTTACTCTAAACCTGT
GATTCCTCTGAATTATTTTCATTTTAAAGAAATTGTATTTGTTAAATATGTACTACAAACTTAGTAGTTG
GAAGGGCTAATTCACTCCCAAAGAAGACAAGATATCCTTGATCTGTGGATCTACCACACACAAGGCTACT
TCCCTGATTAGCAGAACTACACACCAGGGCCAGGGGTCAGATATCCACTGACCTTTGGATGGTGCTACAA
GCTAGTACCAGTTGAGCCAGATAAGGTAGAAGAGGCCAATAAAGGAGAGAACACCAGCTTGTTACACCCT
GTGAGCCTGCATGGGATGGATGACCCGGAGAGAGAAGTGTTAGAGTGGAGGTTTGACAGCCGCCTAGCAT
TTCATCACGTGGCCCGAGAGCTGCATCCGGAGTACTTCAAGAACTGCTGATATCGAGCTTGCTACAAGGG
ACTTTCCGCTGGGGACTTTCCAGGGAGGCGTGGCCTGGGCGGGACTGGGGAGTGGCGAGCCCTCAGATCC
TGCATATAAGCAGCTGCTTTTTGCCTGTACTGGGTCTCTCTGGTTAGACCAGATCTGAGCCTGGGAGCTC
TCTGGCTAACTAGGGAACCCACTGCTTAAGCCTCAATAAAGCTTGCCTTGAGTGCTTCAAGTAGTGTGTG
CCCGTCTGTTGTGTGACTCTGGTAACTAGAGATCCCTCAGACCCTTTTAGTCAGTGTGGAAAATCTCTAG
CAGTGGCGCCCGAACAGGGACTTGAAAGCGAAAGGGAAACCAGAGGAGCTCTCTCGACGCAGGACTCGGC
TTGCTGAAGCGCGCACGGCAAGAGGCGAGGGGCGGCGACTGGTGAGTACGCCAAAAATTTTGACTAGCGG
AGGCTAGAAGGAGAGAGATGGGTGCGAGAGCGTCAGTATTAAGCGGGGGAGAATTAGATCGCGATGGGAA
AAAATTCGGTTAAGGCCAGGGGGAAAGAAAAAATATAAATTAAAACATATAGTATGGGCAAGCAGGGAGC
TAGAACGATTCGCAGTTAATCCTGGCCTGTTAGAAACATCAGAAGGCTGTAGACAAATACTGGGACAGCT
ACAACCATCCCTTCAGACAGGATCAGAAGAACTTAGATCATTATATAATACAGTAGCAACCCTCTATTGT
GTGCATCAAAGGATAGAGATAAAAGACACCAAGGAAGCTTTAGACAAGATAGAGGAAGAGCAAAACAAAA
GTAAGACCACCGCACAGCAAGCGGCCGGCCGCTGATCTTCAGACCTGGAGGAGGAGATATGAGGGACAAT
TGGAGAAGTGAATTATATAAATATAAAGTAGTAAAAATTGAACCATTAGGAGTAGCACCCACCAAGGCAA
AGAGAAGAGTGGTGCAGAGAGAAAAAAGAGCAGTGGGAATAGGAGCTTTGTTCCTTGGGTTCTTGGGAGC
AGCAGGAAGCACTATGGGCGCAGCGTCAATGACGCTGACGGTACAGGCCAGACAATTATTGTCTGGTATA
GTGCAGCAGCAGAACAATTTGCTGAGGGCTATTGAGGCGCAACAGCATCTGTTGCAACTCACAGTCTGGG
GCATCAAGCAGCTCCAGGCAAGAATCCTGGCTGTGGAAAGATACCTAAAGGATCAACAGCTCCTGGGGAT
TTGGGGTTGCTCTGGAAAACTCATTTGCACCACTGCTGTGCCTTGGAATGCTAGTTGGAGTAATAAATCT
CTGGAACAGATTTGGAATCACACGACCTGGATGGAGTGGGACAGAGAAATTAACAATTACACAAGCTTAA
TACACTCCTTAATTGAAGAATCGCAAAACCAGCAAGAAAAGAATGAACAAGAATTATTGGAATTAGATAA
ATGGGCAAGTTTGTGGAATTGGTTTAACATAACAAATTGGCTGTGGTATATAAAATTATTCATAATGATA
GTAGGAGGCTTGGTAGGTTTAAGAATAGTTTTTGCTGTACTTTCTATAGTGAATAGAGTTAGGCAGGGAT
ATTCACCATTATCGTTTCAGACCCACCTCCCAACCCCGAGGGGACCCGACAGGCCCGAAGGAATAGAAGA
AGAAGGTGGAGAGAGAGACAGAGACAGATCCATTCGATTAGTGAACGGATCTCGACGGTATCGCCAAATG
GCAGTATTCATCCACAATTTTAAAAGAAAAGGGGGGATTGGGGGGTACAGTGCAGGGGAAAGAATAGTAG
ACATAATAGCAACAGACATACAAACTAAAGAATTACAAAAACAAATTACAAAAATTCAAAATTTTCGGGT
TTATTACAGGGACAGCAGAGATCCAGTTTGGATCGATAAGCTTGATATCGAATTCGGGAGGTGGTCCCTG
CAGTTACGCCAATGATAACCCCCGCCAGAAAAATCTTAGTAGCCTTCCCTTTTTGTTTTCCGTGCCCCAA
CTCGGCGGATTGACTCGGCCCCTTCCGGAAACACCCGAATCAACTTCTAGTCAAATTATTGTTCACGCCG
CAATGACCCACCCCTGGCCCGCGTCTGTGGAACTGACCCCTGGTGTACAGGAGAGTTCGCTGCTGAAAGT
GGTCCCAAAGGGGTACTAGTTTTTAAGCTCCCAACTCCCCCTCCCCCAGCGTCTGGAGGATTCCACACCC
TCGCACCGCAGGGGCGAGGAAGTGGGCGGAGTCCGGTTTTGGCGCCAGCCGCTGAGGCTGCCAAGCAGAA
AAGCCACCGCTGAGGAGACTCCGGTCACTGTCCTCGCCCCGCCTCCCCCTTCCCTCCCCTTGGGGACCAC
CGGGCGCCACGCCGCGAACGGTAAGTGCCGCGGTCGTCGGCGCCTCCGCCCTCCCCCTAGGGCCCCAATT
CCCAGCGGGCGCGGCGCGCGGCCCCTCCCCCCGCCGGGCGCGCGCCCGCTGCCCCGCCCTTCGTGGCCGC
CCGGCGTGGGCGGTGCCACCCCTCCCCCCGGCGGCCCCGCGCGCAGCTCCCGGCTCCCTCCCCCTTCGGA
TGTGGCTTGAGCTGTAGGCGCGGAGGGGCTCCGGTGCCCGTCAGTGGGCAGAGCGCACATCGCCCACAGT
CCCCGAGAAGTTGGGGGGAGGGGTCGGCAATTGAACCGGTGCCTAGAGAAGGTGGCGCGGGGTAAACTGG
GAAAGTGATGTCGTGTACTGGCTCCGCCTTTTTCCCGAGGGTGGGGGAGAACCGTATATAAGTGCAGTAG
TCGCCGTGAACGTTCTTTTTCGCAACGGGTTTGCCGCCAGAACACAGGTAAGTGCCGTGTGTGGTTCCCG
CGGGCCTGGCCTCTTTACGGGTTATGGCCCTTGCGTGCCTTGAATTACTTCCACCTGGCTGCAGTACGTG
ATTCTTGATCCCGAGCTTCGGGTTGGAAGTGGGTGGGAGAGTTCGAGGCCTTGCGCTTAAGGAGCCCCTT
CGCCTCGTGCTTGAGTTGAGGCCTGGCCTGGGCGCTGGGGCCGCCGCGTGCGAATCTGGTGGCACCTTCG
CGCCTGTCTCGCTGCTTTCGATAAGTCTCTAGCCATTTAAAATTTTTGATGACCTGCTGCGACGCTTTTT
TTCTGGCAAGATAGTCTTGTAAATGCGGGCCAAGATCTGCACACTGGTATTTCGGTTTTTGGGGCCGCGG
GCGGCGACGGGGCCCGTGCGTCCCAGCGCACATGTTCGGCGAGGCGGGGCCTGCGAGCGCGGCCACCGAG
AATCGGACGGGGGTAGTCTCAAGCTGGCCGGCCTGCTCTGGTGCCTGGCCTCGCGCCGCCGTGTATCGCC
CCGCCCTGGGCGGCAAGGCTGGCCCGGTCGGCACCAGTTGCGTGAGCGGAAAGATGGCCGCTTCCCGGCC
CTGCTGCAGGGAGCTCAAAATGGAGGACGCGGCGCTCGGGAGAGCGGGCGGGTGAGTCACCCACACAAAG
GAAAAGGGCCTTTCCGTCCTCAGCCGTCGCTTCATGTGACTCCACGGAGTACCGGGCGCCGTCCAGGCAC
CTCGATTAGTTCTCGAGCTTTTGGAGTACGTCGTCTTTAGGTTGGGGGGAGGGGTTTTATGCGATGGAGT
TTCCCCACACTGAGTGGGTGGAGACTGAAGTTAGGCCAGCTTGGCACTTGATGTAATTCTCCTTGGAATT
TGCCCTTTTTGAGTTTGGATCTTGGTTCATTCTCAAGCCTCAGACAGTGGTTCAAAGTTTTTTTCTTCCA
TTTCAGGTGTCGTGGAATTCTCACGCGTCTGCAGGATATCAAGCTTGCGGTACCGCGGGCCCGGCCACCA
TGAACAATTCCCAGGGAAGAGTGACCTTCGAGGATGTCACTGTGAACTTCACCCAGGGGGAGTGGCAGCG
GCTGAATCCCGAACAGAGAAACTTGTACAGGGATGTGATGCTGGAGAATTACAGCAACCTTGTCTCTGTG
GGACAAGGGGAAACCACCAAACCCGATGTGATCTTGAGGTTGGAACAAGGAAAGGAGCCATGGTTGGAGG
AAGAGGAAGTGCTGGGAAGTGGCCGTGCAGAAAAAAATGGGGACATTGGAGGGCAGATTTGGAAGCCAAA
GGATGTGAAAGAGAGTCTCTACCCAACTTTCTTGTACAAAGTGGTTGGTGGATCTGGAGGTTCTCCCAAG
AAGAAGCGCAAGGTGGGACGCGTCTGCAGGATATCAAGCTTGCGGTACCGCGGGCCCGGGATCGCCACCA
TGGACAAGAAGTACAGCATCGGCCTGGCCATCGGCACCAACTCTGTGGGCTGGGCCGTGATCACCGACGA
GTACAAGGTGCCCAGCAAGAAATTCAAGGTGCTGGGCAACACCGACCGGCACAGCATCAAGAAGAACCTG
ATCGGCGCCCTGCTGTTCGACAGCGGAGAAACAGCCGAGGCCACCCGGCTGAAGAGAACCGCCAGAAGAA
GATACACCAGACGGAAGAACCGGATCTGCTATCTGCAAGAGATCTTCAGCAACGAGATGGCCAAGGTGGA
CGACAGCTTCTTCCACAGACTGGAAGAGTCCTTCCTGGTGGAAGAGGATAAGAAGCACGAGCGGCACCCC
ATCTTCGGCAACATCGTGGACGAGGTGGCCTACCACGAGAAGTACCCCACCATCTACCACCTGAGAAAGA
AACTGGTGGACAGCACCGACAAGGCCGACCTGCGGCTGATCTATCTGGCCCTGGCCCACATGATCAAGTT
CCGGGGCCACTTCCTGATCGAGGGCGACCTGAACCCCGACAACAGCGACGTGGACAAGCTGTTCATCCAG
CTGGTGCAGACCTACAACCAGCTGTTCGAGGAAAACCCCATCAACGCCAGCGGCGTGGACGCCAAGGCCA
TCCTGTCTGCCAGACTGAGCAAGAGCAGACGGCTGGAAAATCTGATCGCCCAGCTGCCCGGCGAGAAGAA
GAATGGCCTGTTCGGCAACCTGATTGCCCTGAGCCTGGGCCTGACCCCCAACTTCAAGAGCAACTTCGAC
CTGGCCGAGGATGCCAAACTGCAGCTGAGCAAGGACACCTACGACGACGACCTGGACAACCTGCTGGCCC
AGATCGGCGACCAGTACGCCGACCTGTTTCTGGCCGCCAAGAACCTGTCCGACGCCATCCTGCTGAGCGA
CATCCTGAGAGTGAACACCGAGATCACCAAGGCCCCCCTGAGCGCCTCTATGATCAAGAGATACGACGAG
CACCACCAGGACCTGACCCTGCTGAAAGCTCTCGTGCGGCAGCAGCTGCCTGAGAAGTACAAAGAGATTT
TCTTCGACCAGAGCAAGAACGGCTACGCCGGCTACATCGATGGCGGAGCCAGCCAGGAAGAGTTCTACAA
GTTCATCAAGCCCATCCTGGAAAAGATGGACGGCACCGAGGAACTGCTCGTGAAGCTGAACAGAGAGGAC
CTGCTGCGGAAGCAGCGGACCTTCGACAACGGCAGCATCCCCCACCAGATCCACCTGGGAGAGCTGCACG
CCATTCTGCGGCGGCAGGAAGATTTTTACCCATTCCTGAAGGACAACCGGGAAAAGATCGAGAAGATCCT
GACCTTCCGCATCCCCTACTACGTGGGCCCTCTGGCCAGGGGAAACAGCAGATTCGCCTGGATGACCAGA
AAGAGCGAGGAAACCATCACCCCCTGGAACTTCGAGGAAGTGGTGGACAAGGGCGCCAGCGCCCAGAGCT
TCATCGAGCGGATGACCAACTTCGATAAGAACCTGCCCAACGAGAAGGTGCTGCCCAAGCACAGCCTGCT
GTACGAGTACTTCACCGTGTACAACGAGCTGACCAAAGTGAAATACGTGACCGAGGGAATGAGAAAGCCC
GCCTTCCTGAGCGGCGAGCAGAAAAAAGCCATCGTGGACCTGCTGTTCAAGACCAACCGGAAAGTGACCG
TGAAGCAGCTGAAAGAGGACTACTTCAAGAAAATCGAGTGCTTCGACTCCGTGGAAATCTCCGGCGTGGA
AGATCGGTTCAACGCCTCCCTGGGCACATACCACGATCTGCTGAAAATTATCAAGGACAAGGACTTCCTG
GACAATGAGGAAAACGAGGACATTCTGGAAGATATCGTGCTGACCCTGACACTGTTTGAGGACAGAGAGA
TGATCGAGGAACGGCTGAAAACCTATGCCCACCTGTTCGACGACAAAGTGATGAAGCAGCTGAAGCGGCG
GAGATACACCGGCTGGGGCAGGCTGAGCCGGAAGCTGATCAACGGCATCCGGGACAAGCAGTCCGGCAAG
ACAATCCTGGATTTCCTGAAGTCCGACGGCTTCGCCAACAGAAACTTCATGCAGCTGATCCACGACGACA
GCCTGACCTTTAAAGAGGACATCCAGAAAGCCCAGGTGTCCGGCCAGGGCGATAGCCTGCACGAGCACAT
TGCCAATCTGGCCGGCAGCCCCGCCATTAAGAAGGGCATCCTGCAGACAGTGAAGGTGGTGGACGAGCTC
GTGAAAGTGATGGGCCGGCACAAGCCCGAGAACATCGTGATCGAAATGGCCAGAGAGAACCAGACCACCC
AGAAGGGACAGAAGAACAGCCGCGAGAGAATGAAGCGGATCGAAGAGGGCATCAAAGAGCTGGGCAGCCA
GATCCTGAAAGAACACCCCGTGGAAAACACCCAGCTGCAGAACGAGAAGCTGTACCTGTACTACCTGCAG
AATGGGCGGGATATGTACGTGGACCAGGAACTGGACATCAACCGGCTGTCCGACTACGATGTGGACGCTA
TCGTGCCTCAGAGCTTTCTGAAGGACGACTCCATCGATAACAAAGTGCTGACTCGGAGCGACAAGAACCG
GGGCAAGAGCGACAACGTGCCCTCCGAAGAGGTCGTGAAGAAGATGAAGAACTACTGGCGCCAGCTGCTG
AATGCCAAGCTGATTACCCAGAGGAAGTTCGACAATCTGACCAAGGCCGAGAGAGGCGGCCTGAGCGAAC
TGGATAAGGCCGGCTTCATCAAGAGACAGCTGGTGGAAACCCGGCAGATCACAAAGCACGTGGCACAGAT
CCTGGACTCCCGGATGAACACTAAGTACGACGAGAACGACAAACTGATCCGGGAAGTGAAAGTGATCACC
CTGAAGTCCAAGCTGGTGTCCGATTTCCGGAAGGATTTCCAGTTTTACAAAGTGCGCGAGATCAACAACT
ACCACCACGCCCACGACGCCTACCTGAACGCCGTCGTGGGAACCGCCCTGATCAAAAAGTACCCTAAGCT
GGAAAGCGAGTTCGTGTACGGCGACTACAAGGTGTACGACGTGCGGAAGATGATCGCCAAGAGCGAGCAG
GAAATCGGCAAGGCTACCGCCAAGTACTTCTTCTACAGCAACATCATGAACTTTTTCAAGACCGAGATTA
CCCTGGCCAACGGCGAGATCCGGAAGCGGCCTCTGATCGAGACAAACGGCGAAACAGGCGAGATCGTGTG
GGATAAGGGCCGGGACTTTGCCACCGTGCGGAAAGTGCTGTCTATGCCCCAAGTGAATATCGTGAAAAAG
ACCGAGGTGCAGACAGGCGGCTTCAGCAAAGAGTCTATCCTGCCCAAGAGGAACAGCGACAAGCTGATCG
CCAGAAAGAAGGACTGGGACCCTAAGAAGTACGGCGGCTTCGACAGCCCCACCGTGGCCTATTCTGTGCT
GGTGGTGGCCAAAGTGGAAAAGGGCAAGTCCAAGAAACTGAAGAGTGTGAAAGAGCTGCTGGGGATCACC
ATCATGGAAAGAAGCAGCTTCGAGAAGAATCCCATCGACTTTCTGGAAGCCAAGGGCTACAAAGAAGTGA
AAAAGGACCTGATCATCAAGCTGCCTAAGTACTCCCTGTTCGAGCTGGAAAACGGCCGGAAGAGAATGCT
GGCCTCTGCCGGCGAACTGCAGAAGGGAAACGAACTGGCCCTGCCCTCCAAATATGTGAACTTCCTGTAC
CTGGCCAGCCACTATGAGAAGCTGAAGGGCTCCCCCGAGGATAATGAGCAGAAACAGCTGTTTGTGGAAC
AGCACAAACACTACCTGGACGAGATCATCGAGCAGATCAGCGAGTTCTCCAAGAGAGTGATCCTGGCCGA
CGCTAATCTGGACAAGGTGCTGAGCGCCTACAACAAGCACAGAGACAAGCCTATCAGAGAGCAGGCCGAG
AATATCATCCACCTGTTTACCCTGACCAATCTGGGAGCCCCTGCCGCCTTCAAGTACTTTGACACCACCA
TCGACCGGAAGAGGTACACCAGCACCAAAGAGGTGCTGGACGCCACCCTGATCCACCAGAGCATCACCGG
CCTGTACGAGACACGGATCGACCTGTCTCAGCTGGGAGGCGACGCCTATCCCTATGACGTGCCCGATTAT
GCCAGCCTGGGCAGCGGCTCCCCCAAGAAAAAACGCAAGGTGGAAGATCCTAAGAAAAAGCGGAAAGTGA
GCGGCCGCATAACTTCGTATAAAGTATCCTATACGAAGTTATCCGCTACTAACTTCAGCCTGCTGAAGCA
GGCTGGAGACGTGGAGGAGAACCCTGGACCTGTGAGCAAGGGCGAGGAGCTGTTCACCGGGGTGGTGCCC
ATCCTGGTCGAGCTGGACGGCGACGTAAACGGCCACAAGTTCAGCGTGTCTGGCGAGGGCGAGGGCGATG
CCACCTACGGCAAGCTGACCCTGAAGTTCATCTGCACCACCGGCAAGCTGCCCGTGCCCTGGCCCACCCT
CGTGACCACCCTGACCTACGGCGTGCAGTGCTTCAGCCGCTACCCCGACCACATGAAGCAGCACGACTTC
TTCAAGTCCGCCATGCCCGAAGGCTACGTCCAGGAGCGCACCATCTTCTTCAAGGACGACGGCAACTACA
AGACCCGCGCCGAGGTGAAGTTCGAGGGCGACACCCTGGTGAACCGCATCGAGCTGAAGGGCATCGACTT
CAAGGAGGACGGCAACATCCTGGGGCACAAGCTGGAGTACAACTACAACAGCCACAACGTCTATATCATG
GCCGACAAGCAGAAGAACGGCATCAAGGCGAACTTCAAGATCCGCCACAACATCGAGGACGGCAGCGTGC
AGCTCGCCGACCACTACCAGCAGAACACCCCCATCGGCGACGGCCCCGTGCTGCTGCCCGACAACCACTA
CCTGAGCACCCAGTCCGCCCTGAGCAAAGACCCCAACGAGAAGCGCGATCACATGGTCCTGCTGGAGTTC
GTGACCGCCGCCGGGATCACTCTCGGCATGGACGAGCTGTACAAGTAATAACTTCGTATAAAGTATCCTA
TACGAAGTTATCCAAGTAGTGAGCGATCGCCCTGCAGGCATGCAAGCTTGATATCAAGCTTATCGATAAT
CAACCTCTGGATTACAAAATTTGTGAAAGATTGACTGGTATTCTTAACTATGTTGCTCCTTTTACGCTAT
GTGGATACGCTGCTTTAATGCCTTTGTATCATGCTATTGCTTCCCGTATGGCTTTCATTTTCTCCTCCTT
GTATAAATCCTGGTTGCTGTCTCTTTATGAGGAGTTGTGGCCCGTTGTCAGGCAACGTGGCGTGGTGTGC
ACTGTGTTTGCTGACGCAACCCCCACTGGTTGGGGCATTGCCACCACCTGTCAGCTCCTTTCCGGGACTT
TCGCTTTCCCCCTCCCTATTGCCACGGCGGAACTCATCGCCGCCTGCCTTGCCCGCTGCTGGACAGGGGC
TCGGCTGTTGGGCACTGACAATTCCGTGGTGTTGTCGGGGAAATCATCGTCCTTTCCTTGGCTGCTCGCC
TGTGTTGCCACCTGGATTCTGCGCGGGACGTCCTTCTGCTACGTCCCTTCGGCCCTCAATCCAGCGGACC
TTCCTTCCCGCGGCCTGCTGCCGGCTCTGCGGCCTCTTCCGCGTCTTCGCCTTCGCCCTCAGACGAGTCG
GATCTCCCTTTGGGCCGCCTCCCCGCATCGATACCGTCGACCTCGAGGGAATTAATTCGAGCTCGGTACC
TTTAAGACCAATGACTTACAAGGCAGCTGTAGATCTTAGCCACTTTTTAAAAGAAAAGGGGGGACTGGAA
GGGCTAATTCACTCCCAACGAAGACAAGATCTGCTTTTTGCTTGTACTGGGTCTCTCTGGTTAGACCAGA
TCTGAGCCTGGGAGCTCTCTGGCTAACTAGGGAACCCACTGCTTAAGCCTCAATAAAGCTTGCCTTGAGT
GCTTCAAGTAGTGTGTGCCCGTCTGTTGTGTGACTCTGGTAACTAGAGATCCCTCAGACCCTTTTAGTCA
GTGTGGAAAATCTCTAGCAGCATCTAGAATTAATTCCGTGTATTCTATAGTGTCACCTAAATCGTATGTG
TATGATACATAAGGTTATGTATTAATTGTAGCCGCGTTCTAACGACAATATGTACAAGCCTAATTGTGTA
GCATCTGGCTTACTGAAGCAGACCCTATCATCTCTCTCGTAAACTGCCGTCAGAGTCGGTTTGGTTGGAC
GAACCTTCTGAGTTTCTGGTAACGCCGTCCCGCACCCGGAAATGGTCAGCGAACCAATCAGCAGGGTCAT
CGCTAGCCAGATCCTCTACGCCGGACGCATCGTGGCCGGCATCACCGGCGCCACAGGTGCGGTTGCTGGC
GCCTATATCGCCGACATCACCGATGGGGAAGATCGGGCTCGCCACTTCGGGCTCATGAGCGCTTGTTTCG
GCGTGGGTATGGTGGCAGGCCCCGTGGCCGGGGGACTGTTGGGCGCCATCTCCTTGCATGCACCATTCCT
TGCGGCGGCGGTGCTCAACGGCCTCAACCTACTACTGGGCTGCTTCCTAATGCAGGAGTCGCATAAGGGA
GAGCGTCGAATGGTGCACTCTCAGTACAATCTGCTCTGATGCCGCATAGTTAAGCCAGCCCCGACACCCG
CCAACACCCGCTGACGCGCCCTGACGGGCTTGTCTGCTCCCGGCATCCGCTTACAGACAAGCTGTGACCG
TCTCCGGGAGCTGCATGTGTCAGAGGTTTTCACCGTCATCACCGAAACGCGCGAGACGAAAGGGCCTCGT
GATACGCCTATTTTTATAGGTTAATGTCATGATAATAATGGTTTCTTAGACGTCAGGTGGCACTTTTCGG
GGAAATGTGCGCGGAACCCCTATTTGTTTATTTTTCTAAATACATTCAAATATGTATCCGCTCATGAGAC
AATAACCCTGATAAATGCTTCAATAATATTGAAAAAGGAAGAGTATGAGTATTCAACATTTCCGTGTCGC
CCTTATTCCCTTTTTTGCGGCATTTTGCCTTCCTGTTTTTGCTCACCCAGAAACGCTGGTGAAAGTAAAA
GATGCTGAAGATCAGTTGGGTGCACGAGTGGGTTACATCGAACTGGATCTCAACAGCGGTAAGATCCTTG
AGAGTTTTCGCCCCGAAGAACGTTTTCCAATGATGAGCACTTTTAAAGTTCTGCTATGTGGCGCGGTATT
ATCCCGTATTGACGCCGGGCAAGAGCAACTCGGTCGCCGCATACACTATTCTCAGAATGACTTGGTTGAG
TACTCACCAGTCACAGAAAAGCATCTTACGGATGGCATGACAGTAAGAGAATTATGCAGTGCTGCCATAA
CCATGAGTGATAACACTGCGGCCAACTTACTTCTGACAACGATCGGAGGACCGAAGGAGCTAACCGCTTT
TTTGCACAACATGGGGGATCATGTAACTCGCCTTGATCGTTGGGAACCGGAGCTGAATGAAGCCATACCA
AACGACGAGCGTGACACCACGATGCCTGTAGCAATGGCAACAACGTTGCGCAAACTATTAACTGGCGAAC
TACTTACTCTAGCTTCCCGGCAACAATTAATAGACTGGATGGAGGCGGATAAAGTTGCAGGACCACTTCT
GCGCTCGGCCCTTCCGGCTGGCTGGTTTATTGCTGATAAATCTGGAGCCGGTGAGCGTGGGTCTCGCGGT
ATCATTGCAGCACTGGGGCCAGATGGTAAGCCCTCCCGTATCGTAGTTATCTACACGACGGGGAGTCAGG
CAACTATGGATGAACGAAATAGACAGATCGCTGAGATAGGTGCCTCACTGATTAAGCATTGGTAACTGTC
AGACCAAGTTTACTCATATATACTTTAGATTGATTTAAAACTTCATTTTTAATTTAAAAGGATCTAGGTG
AAGATCCTTTTTGATAATCTCATGACCAAAATCCCTTAACGTGAGTTTTCGTTCCACTGAGCGTCAGACC
CCGTAGAAAAGATCAAAGGATCTTCTTGAGATCCTTTTTTTCTGCGCGTAATCTGCTGCTTGCAAACAAA
AAAACCACCGCTACCAGCGGTGGTTTGTTTGCCGGATCAAGAGCTACCAACTCTTTTTCCGAAGGTAACT
GGCTTCAGCAGAGCGCAGATACCAAATACTGTTCTTCTAGTGTAGCCGTAGTTAGGCCACCACTTCAAGA
ACTCTGTAGCACCGCCTACATACCTCGCTCTGCTAATCCTGTTACCAGTGGCTGCTGCCAGTGGCGATAA
GTCGTGTCTTACCGGGTTGGACTCAAGACGATAGTTACCGGATAAGGCGCAGCGGTCGGGCTGAACGGGG
GGTTCGTGCACACAGCCCAGCTTGGAGCGAACGACCTACACCGAACTGAGATACCTACAGCGTGAGCTAT
GAGAAAGCGCCACGCTTCCCGAAGGGAGAAAGGCGGACAGGTATCCGGTAAGCGGCAGGGTCGGAACAGG
AGAGCGCACGAGGGAGCTTCCAGGGGGAAACGCCTGGTATCTTTATAGTCCTGTCGGGTTTCGCCACCTC
TGACTTGAGCGTCGATTTTTGTGATGCTCGTCAGGGGGGCGGAGCCTATGGAAAAACGCCAGCAACGCGG
CCTTTTTACGGTTCCTGGCCTTTTGCTGGCCTTTTGCTCACATGTTCTTTCCTGCGTTATCCCCTGATTC
TGTGGATAACCGTATTACCGCCTTTGAGTGAGCTGATACCGCTCGCCGCAGCCGAACGACCGAGCGCAGC
GAGTCAGTGAGCGAGGAAGCGGAAGAGCGCCCAATACGCAAACCGC
Features (pLannotate 1.2.2; 40 found; start..end, strand, type, name):
     44..373     +  promoter       SV40 promoter: SV40 enhancer and early promoter
    573..692     +  CDS            gpt (fragment): XGPT_ECOLI - Also known as gpp, gxu. Experimental evidence at protein level: Swiss-Prot protein existence level 1. Purine salvage pathway enzyme that catalyzes the transfer of the ribosyl-5-phosphate group from 5-phospho-alpha-D-ribose 1- diphosphate (PRPP) to the N9 position of the 6-oxopurines guanine and xanthine to form the corresponding ribonucleotides GMP (guanosine 5'- monophosphate) and XMP (xanthosine 5'-monophosphate), with the release of PPi. To a lesser extent, also acts on hypoxanthine (PubMed:9100006, PubMed:3886014). Does not ribophosphorylate adenine (PubMed:3886014). From Esch
    692..1027    +  CDS            gpt (fragment): XGPT_ECOLI - Also known as gpp, gxu. Experimental evidence at protein level: Swiss-Prot protein existence level 1. Purine salvage pathway enzyme that catalyzes the transfer of the ribosyl-5-phosphate group from 5-phospho-alpha-D-ribose 1- diphosphate (PRPP) to the N9 position of the 6-oxopurines guanine and xanthine to form the corresponding ribonucleotides GMP (guanosine 5'- monophosphate) and XMP (xanthosine 5'-monophosphate), with the release of PPi. To a lesser extent, also acts on hypoxanthine (PubMed:9100006, PubMed:3886014). Does not ribophosphorylate adenine (PubMed:3886014). From Esch
   1122..1427    +  CDS            frsA (fragment): FRSA_ECOLI - Also known as yafA. Experimental evidence at protein level: Swiss-Prot protein existence level 1. Catalyzes the hydrolysis of esters (PubMed:15808744). Displays esterase activity toward pNP-butyrate (PubMed:15808744). May stimulate mixed-acid fermentation by acting as a fermentation/respiration switch that down-regulates respiration and up- regulates fermentation rates (PubMed:15169777). From Escherichia coli (strain K12).
   1431..1505    +  CDS            small t antigen (fragment): SV40 (simian virus 40) small t antigen
   1507..1572    +  intron         small t intron: SV40 (simian virus 40) small t antigen intron
   1702..1722    +  CDS            SV40 NLS: nuclear localization signal of SV40 (simian virus 40) large T antigen
   2041..2124    +  CDS            large T antigen (fragment): large T antigen from SV40 (simian virus 40)
   2147..2281    +  polyA_signal   SV40 poly(A) signal: SV40 polyadenylation signal
   2448..2777    +  CDS            nef (fragment): NEF_HV1BR - Experimental evidence at protein level: Swiss-Prot protein existence level 1. Extracellular Nef protein targets CD4(+) T-lymphocytes for apoptosis by interacting with CXCR4 surface receptors (PubMed:14990729). From Human immunodeficiency virus type 1 group M subtype B (isolate BRU/LAI) (HIV-1).
   2825..3082    +  LTR            5' LTR (truncated): truncated 5' long terminal repeat (LTR) from HIV-1
   3129..3254    +  misc_feature   HIV-1 Ψ: packaging signal of human immunodeficiency virus type 1
   3238..3576    +  CDS            HIV-1 gag (fragment): gag protein from human immunodeficiency virus 1; gag
   3751..3984    +  misc_feature   RRE: The Rev response element (RRE) of HIV-1 allows for Rev-dependent mRNA export from the nucleus to the cytoplasm.
   4361..4461    +  CDS            Rev (fragment): human immunodeficiency virus 1 (HIV-1) Rev protein; rev; enhances nuclear export of unspliced and incompletely spliced viral mRNAs
   4498..4615    +  misc_feature   cPPT/CTS: central polypurine tract and central termination sequence of HIV-1
   4652..4675    -  misc_feature   MCS (fragment): pBluescript multiple cloning site
   5366..5577    +  promoter       EF-1α core promoter: core promoter for human elongation factor EF-1α
   5578..6516    +  intron         EF-1α intron A: intron upstream of the start codon of human EF-1α
   6580..6879    +  CDS            ZIM3 (fragment): ZIM3_HUMAN - Also known as ZNF657. Experimental evidence at protein level: Swiss-Prot protein existence level 1. May be involved in transcriptional regulation. From Homo sapiens (Human).
   6881..6905    -  protein_bind   attB2: mutant version of attB; recombination site for the Gateway® BP reaction BP Clonase™
   6973..6993    +  misc_feature   MCS (fragment): multiple cloning site
   7000..11103   +  CDS            Cas9: Cas9 (Csn1) endonuclease from the Streptococcus pyogenes Type II CRISPR/Cas system generates RNA-guided double strand breaks in DNA
  11209..11242   -  protein_bind   lox2272: Cre-mediated recombination occurs in the 8-bp core sequence (GGATACTT). lox2272 sites are compatible with each other, but incompatible with loxP or loxN sites (Lee and Saito, 1988). Cre recombinase
  11302..12018   +  CDS            EGFP: the original enhanced GFP (Yang et al., 1996) mammalian codon-optimized
  12018..12051   -  protein_bind   lox2272: Cre-mediated recombination occurs in the 8-bp core sequence (GGATACTT). lox2272 sites are compatible with each other, but incompatible with loxP or loxN sites (Lee and Saito, 1988). Cre recombinase
  12071..12089   +  misc_feature   MCS (fragment): pUC18/19 multiple cloning site
  12090..12108   +  misc_feature   MCS (fragment): pBluescript multiple cloning site
  12108..12696   +  misc_feature   WPRE: woodchuck hepatitis virus posttranscriptional regulatory element
  12697..12719   +  misc_feature   MCS (fragment): pBluescript multiple cloning site
  12736..12804   +  CDS            nef (fragment): NEF_HV1Z2 - Experimental evidence at protein level: Swiss-Prot protein existence level 1. Extracellular Nef protein targets CD4(+) T-lymphocytes for apoptosis by interacting with CXCR4 surface receptors. From Human immunodeficiency virus type 1 group M subtype D (isolate Z2/CDC-Z34) (HIV-1).
  12806..13039   +  LTR            3' LTR (ΔU3): self-inactivating 3' long terminal repeat (LTR) from HIV-1
  13064..13082   -  promoter       SP6 promoter: promoter for bacteriophage SP6 RNA polymerase
  13310..13589   +  CDS            TcR (fragment): tetracycline efflux protein; tet; confers resistance to tetracycline
  13590..13638   -  misc_feature   bom (fragment): basis of mobility region from pBR322
  13740..13775   -  CDS            rop (fragment): Rop protein, which maintains plasmids at low copy number; rop
  13870..13974   +  promoter       AmpR promoter: bla
  13975..14835   +  CDS            AmpR: β-lactamase; bla; confers resistance to ampicillin, carbenicillin, and related antibiotics
  15006..15594   +  rep_origin     ori: high-copy-number ColE1/pMB1/pBR322/pUC origin of replication
  15777..37      +  CDS            lacI (fragment) (across the origin): lac repressor; lacI; The lac repressor binds to the lac operator to inhibit transcription in E. coli. This inhibition can be relieved by adding lactose or isopropyl-β-D-thiogalactopyranoside (IPTG).
