[The description below was written by a language model from this plasmid's Addgene catalogue record and pLannotate feature annotations shown in this document.]
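Description:
pHR-UCOE-EF1a-Zim3-dCas9-loxP-P2A-EGFP-loxP is a 15.8 kb HIV-1-based lentiviral transfer vector for stable expression of a CRISPR interference (CRISPRi) effector in human cells, built on the pMH0006 backbone. In bacteria it is maintained through a high-copy ColE1/pUC-type origin and selected with ampicillin (AmpR/β-lactamase). The viral portion carries a truncated 5' LTR, the Ψ packaging signal with a partial gag region, the Rev response element, cPPT/CTS, a WPRE to boost transcript levels, and a self-inactivating ΔU3 3' LTR. Outside the LTRs the backbone retains legacy pHR elements, including an SV40 promoter with gpt fragments and an SV40 poly(A) signal, plus small remnants of other cloning-vector sequences.

The payload is driven by the human EF1α promoter with its intron A, preceded according to the depositor by a ubiquitous chromatin opening element (UCOE) intended to resist silencing; the UCOE is not called in the automated annotation but would fit the unannotated stretch upstream of the promoter. The open reading frame encodes the KRAB repressor domain of human ZIM3 with an NLS fused to the N-terminus of Streptococcus pyogenes dCas9 (annotated simply as Cas9), followed by a C-terminal HA tag and two NLSs. EGFP is co-translated through a P2A peptide and serves as the marker for sorting transduced cells. The P2A-EGFP segment is flanked by lox sites so that Cre can excise the reporter while leaving the effector in place. The name and comments call these sites loxP, whereas the annotation identifies both as lox2272. The vector is used to generate CRISPRi cell lines for sgRNA-directed transcriptional repression and genetic screens.
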