Addgene plasmid #188773: pHR-UCOE-EF1a-Zim3-dCas9-loxP-P2A-EGFP-loxP
Purpose: dCas9 with an N-term Zim3 KRAB-NLS fusion, a C-term HA-2xNLS
Depositing lab: Marco Jost & Jonathan Weissman. Depositing organization: Harvard Medical School. Publication: Maximizing CRISPRi efficacy and accessibility with dual-sgRNA libraries and optimal effectors. Replogle JM, Bonnar JL, Pogson AN, Liem CR, Maier NK, Ding Y, Russell BJ, Wang X, Leng K, Guna A, Norman TM, Pak RA, Ramos DM, Ward ME, Gilbert LA, Kampmann M, Weissman JS, Jost M. eLife. 2022 Dec 28;11:e81856. doi: 10.7554/eLife.81856. PubMed 36576240.
Backbone
  Vector backbone: pMH0006, Addgene # 135448
  Vector type: Lentiviral
  Selectable markers: EGFP
Growth in bacteria
  Bacterial resistance: Ampicillin, 100 μg/mL
  Growth temperature: 37°C
  Growth strain: NEB Stable
  Copy number: High Copy
Gene/Insert
  Gene/Insert name: Zim3-dCas9
  Species: Multiple
  Promoter: EF1a
  Tag / fusion protein: Zim3 KRAB-NLS fusion (N terminal on insert); HA-2xNLS (C terminal on insert)
  Cloning method: Gibson Cloning
Terms and licenses: Academic/Nonprofit Terms; Industry Terms: Not Available to Industry
Depositor comments: Human lentiviral vector for expression of dCas9 with an N-terminal Zim3 KRAB-NLS fusion, a C-terminal HA-2xNLS, and EGFP linked by a P2A site flanked by loxP sites from an EF1a promoter with an upstream ubiquitous chromatin opening element, pNM1130. Please visit https://doi.org/10.1101/2022.07.13.499814 for bioRxiv preprint.
How to cite: pHR-UCOE-EF1a-Zim3-dCas9-loxP-P2A-EGFP-loxP was a gift from Marco Jost & Jonathan Weissman (Addgene plasmid # 188773 ; http://n2t.net/addgene:188773 ; RRID:Addgene_188773)
